>Addgene plasmid #79035 | pFastBac1-OSF-TRIMCyp (owl monkey) | depositor full sequence | sequence record 147874 | pFastBac1-OSF-TRIMCyp (owl monkey)
G
[124 nt withheld, positions 2-125]
C
[91 nt withheld, positions 127-217]
A
[49 nt withheld, positions 219-267]
CCTTTGACGTTGGAGTCCACGTTCTTT
[37 nt withheld, positions 295-331]
ACCCTATCTCGGTCTATTCTTTTGATTTATAAGGGATTTTGCCGATTTCGGCCTATTGGTTAAAAAATGA
GCTGATTTAACAAAAATTTAACGCGAATTTTAACAAAATATTAACGTTTACAATTTCAGGTGGCACTTTT
CGGGGAAATGTGCGCGGAACCCCTATTTGTTTATTTTTCTAAATACATTCAAATATGTATCCGCTCATGA
GACAATAACCCTGATAAATGCTTCAATAATATTGAAAAAGGAAGAGTATGAGTATTCAACATTTCCGTGT
CGCCCTTATTCCCTTTTTTGCGGCATTTTGCCTTCCTGTTTTTGCTCACCCAGAAACGCTGGTGAAAGTA
AAAGATGCTGAAGATCAGTTGGGTGCACGAGTGGGTTACATCGAACTGGATCTCAACAGCGGTAAGATCC
TTGAGAGTTTTCGCCCCGAAGAACGTTTTCCAATGATGAGCACTTTTAAAGTTCTGCTATGTGGCGCGGT
ATTATCCCGTATTGACGCCGGGCAAGAGCAACTCGGTCGCCGCATACACTATTCTCAGAATGACTTGGTT
GAGTACTCACCAGTCACAGAAAAGCATCTTACGGATGGCATGACAGTAAGAGAATTATGCAGTGCTGCCA
TAACCATGAGTGATAACACTGCGGCCAACTTACTTCTGACAACGATCGGAGGACCGAAGGAGCTAACCGC
TTTTTTGCACAACATGGGGGATCATGTAACTCGCCTTGATCGTTGGGAACCGGAGCTGAATGAAGCCATA
CCAAACGACGAGCGTGACACCACGATGCCTGTAGCAATGGCAACAACGTTGCGCAAACTATTAACTGGCG
AACTACTTACTCTAGCTTCCCGGCAACAATTAATAGACTGGATGGAGGCGGATAAAGTTGCAGGACCACT
TCTGCGCTCGGCCCTTCCGGCTGGCTGGTTTATTGCTGATAAATCTGGAGCCGGTGAGCGTGGGTCTCGC
GGTATCATTGCAGCACTGGGGCCAGATGGTAAGCCCTCCCGTATCGTAGTTATCTACACGACGGGGAGTC
AGGCAACTATGGATGAACGAAATAGACAGATCGCTGAGATAGGTGCCTCACTGATTAAGCATTGGTAACT
GTCAGACCAAGTTTACTCATATATACTTTAGATTGATTTAAAACTTCATTTTTAATTTAAAAGGATCTAG
GTGAAGATCCTTTTTGATAATCTCATGACCAAAATCCCTTAACGTGAGTTTTCGTTCCACTGAGCGTCAG
ACCCCGTAGAAAAGATCAAAGGATCTTCTTGAGATCCTTTTTTTCTGCGCGTAATCTGCTGCTTGCAAAC
AAAAAAACCACCGCTACCAGCGGTGGTTTGTTTGCCGGATCAAGAGCTACCAACTCTTTTTCCGAAGGTA
ACTGGCTTCAGCAGAGCGCAGATACCAAATACTGTCCTTCTAGTGTAGCCGTAGTTAGGCCACCACTTCA
AGAACTCTGTAGCACCGCCTACATACCTCGCTCTGCTAATCCTGTTACCAGTGGCTGCTGCCAGTGGCGA
TAAGTCGTGTCTTACCGGGTTGGACTCAAGACGATAGTTACCGGATAAGGCGCAGCGGTCGGGCTGAACG
GGGGGTTCGTGCACACAGCCCAGCTTGGAGCGAACGACCTACACCGAACTGAGATACCTACAGCGTGAGC
ATTGAGAAAGCGCCACGCTTCCCGAAGGGAGAAAGGCGGACAGGTATCCGGTAAGCGGCAGGGTCGGAAC
AGGAGAGCGCACGAGGGAGCTTCCAGGGGGAAACGCCTGGTATCTTTATAGTCCTGTCGGGTTTCGCCAC
CTCTGACTTGAGCGTCGATTTTTGTGATGCTCGTCAGGGGGGCGGAGCCTATGGAAAAACGCCAGCAACG
CGGCCTTTTTACGGTTCCTGGCCTTTTGCTGGCCTTTTGCTCACATGTTCTTTCCTGCGTTATCCCCTGA
TTCTGTGGATAACCGTATTACCGCCTTTGAGTGAGCTGATACCGCTCGCCGCAGCCGAACGACCGAGCGC
AGCGAGTCAGTGAGCGAGGAAGCGGAAGAGCGCCTGATGCGGTATTTTCTCCTTACGCATCTGTGCGGTA
TTTCACACCGCAGACCAGCCGCGTAACCTGGCAAAATCGGTTACGGTTGAGTAATAAATGGATGCCCTGC
GTAAGCGGGTGTGGGCGGACAATAAAGTCTTAAACTGAACAAAATAGATCTAAACTATGACAATAAAGTC
TTAAACTAGACAGAATAGTTGTAAACTGAAATCAGTCCAGTTATGCTGTGAAAAAGCATACTGGACTTTT
GTTATGGCTAAAGCAAACTCTTCATTTTCTGAAGTGCAAATTGCCCGTCGTATTAAAGAGGGGCGTGGCC
AAGGGCATGGTAAAGACTATATTCGCGGCGTTGTGACAATTTACCGAACAACTCCGCGGCCGGGAAGCCG
ATCTCGGCTTGAACGAATTGTTAGGTGGCGGTACTTGGGTCGATATCAAAGTGCATCACTTCTTCCCGTA
TGCCCAACTTTGTATAGAGAGCCACTGCGGGATCGTCACCGTAATCTGCTTGCACGTAGATCACATAAGC
ACCAAGCGCGTTGGCCTCATGCTTGAGGAGATTGATGAGCGCGGTGGCAATGCCCTGCCTCCGGTGCTCG
CCGGAGACTGCGAGATCATAGATATAGATCTCACTACGCGGCTGCTCAAACCTGGGCAGAACGTAAGCCG
CGAGAGCGCCAACAACCGCTTCTTGGTCGAAGGCAGCAAGCGCGATGAATGTCTTACTACGGAGCAAGTT
CCCGAGGTAATCGGAGTCCGGCTGATGTTGGGAGTAGGTGGCTACGTCTCCGAACTCACGACCGAAAAGA
TCAAGAGCAGCCCGCATGGATTTGACTTGGTCAGGGCCGAGCCTACATGTGCGAATGATGCCCATACTTG
AGCCACCTAACTTTGTTTTAGGGCGACTGCCCTGCTGCGTAACATCGTTGCTGCTGCGTAACATCGTTGC
TGCTCCATAACATCAAACATCGACCCACGGCGTAACGCGCTTGCTGCTTGGATGCCCGAGGCATAGACTG
TACAAAAAAACAGTCATAACAAGCCATGAAAACCGCCACTGCGCCGTTACCACCGCTGCGTTCGGTCAAG
GTTCTGGACCAGTTGCGTGAGCGCATACGCTACTTGCATTACAGTTTACGAACCGAACAGGCTTATGTCA
ACTGGGTTCGTGCCTTCATCCGTTTCCACGGTGTGCGTCACCCGGCAACCTTGGGCAGCAGCGAAGTCGA
GGCATTTCTGTCCTGGCTGGCGAACGAGCGCAAGGTTTCGGTCTCCACGCATCGTCAGGCATTGGCGGCC
TTGCTGTTCTTCTACGGCAAGGTGCTGTGCACGGATCTGCCCTGGCTTCAGGAGATCGGAAGACCTCGGC
CGTCGCGGCGCTTGCCGGTGGTGCTGACCCCGGATGAAGTGGTTCGCATCCTCGGTTTTCTGGAAGGCGA
GCATCGTTTGTTCGCCCAGGACTCTAGCTATAGTTCTAGTGGTTGGCTACGTATACTCCGGAATATTAAT
AGATCATGGAGATAATTAAAATGATAACCATCTCGCAAATAAATAAGTATTTTACTGTTTTCGTAACAGT
TTTGTAATAAAAAAACCTATAAATATTCCGGATTATTCATACCGTCCCACCATCGGGCGCGGATCCCGGT
CCGAAGCGCGCGGAATTCAAAGGGCCACCATGGCTAGCTGGAGCCACCCGCAGTTCGAGAAAGGTGGAGG
TGCCCGAGGTGGATCGGGAGGTGGATCGTGGAGCCACCCGCAGTTCGAAAAAGGATTCGATTACAAGGAT
GACGATGACAAGGGTACAAGATCTCCGCTGGAAGTCCTGTTCCAGGGCCCTATGGCTTCCAGAATCCTGG
TCAATATAAAGGAGGAGGTGACCTGCCCCATCTGCCTGGAACTCCTGACAGAACCCCTGAGCCTGGACTG
TGGCCATAGCTTCTGCCAAGCATGCATCACTGCAAATCACAAAAAGTCTATGCCACACCAAGGAGAGAGA
AGCTGCCCTTTGTGCCGGATCAGTTACTCGTCTGAGAACCTGCGGCCTAATCGGCATTTGGTCAACATAG
TGGAGAGGCTCAGGGAGGTCATGCTGAGCCCAGAGGAGGGGCAGAAGGTTGATCACTGTGCACACCATGG
AGAGAAACTTGTACTCTTCTGTCAGCAGGATGGAAATGTCATTTGCTGGCTTTGTGAGCGGTCTCAAGAA
CACCGTGGGCACCAGACATTCCTTGTGGAGGAGGTTGCACAGAAATACCGAGAAAAGCTCCAGGTAGCTC
TGGAGATGATGAGGCAGAAGCAGAAGGATGCTGAAAAGTTGGAAGCTGACGTCAGAGAAGAGCAAGCTTC
CTGGAAGATTCAAATACAAAATGACAAAACCAACATCATGGCAGAGTTTAAAAAACGGAGAGACATCCTG
GACTGTGAGGAGAGCAAAGAGTTGCAAAACCTGGAGAAGGAGGAGAAAAACATTCTGAAAAGACTTGTAC
AGTCTGAAAATGACATGGTGCTGCAGACCCAGTCCGTGAGAGTGCTCATCTCAGATCTGGAGCATCGCCT
GCAGGGGTCAGTGATGGAGCTGTTACAGGGTGTGGATGGTGTCATAAAAAGGATTGAGAAAGTGACTTTG
CAGAATCCAAAAACCTTTCTTAATGAAAAAAGGAGAATATTTCAAACTCCTGATCTGAAAGGAACACTAC
AAGTGTTTAAAGAGCCGACAGAAGTCCAACGCTACTGGGACGCCGCCGCCTGGGACCTTGTAGCATCAGC
CATGGTCAATCCTACTGTGTTCTTCGACATTGCCGTCGATGGCGAGCCCTTGGGCCGCGTCTCCTTCGAG
CTGTTTGCAGACAAGGTTCCAAAGACAGCAGAAAACTTTCGTGCTCTGAGCACTGGAGAGAAAGGATTTG
GTTATAAGGGTTCCTGCTTTCACAGAATTATTCCAGGGTTTATGTGTCAGGGTGGTGACTTCACACGCCA
TAATGGCACTGGTGGCAAGTCCATCTACGGGGAGAAATTTGATGATGAGAACTTCATCCTAAAGCATACA
GGTCCCGGTATCTTGTCCATGGCAAATGCTGGACCCAACACAAACGGTTCCCAGTTTTTCATCTGCACTG
CCAAGACTGAGTGGTTGGATGGCAAGCATGTGGTCTTTGGCAAGGTGAAAGAAGGCATGAATGTTGTGGA
GGCCATGGAGCGCTTTGGGTGCAGGTATGGCAAGACCAGCAAAAAGATCACCATTGCTGACTGTGGACAA
CTTTAAGACCCAGCTTTCCCTACGTCGACGAGCTCACTAGTCGCGGCCGCTTTCGAATCTAGAGCCTGCA
GTCTCGAGGCATGCGGTACCAAGCTTGTCGAGAAGTACTAGAGGATCATAATCAGCCATACCACATTTGT
AGAGGTTTTACTTGCTTTAAAAAACCTCCCACACCTCCCCCTGAACCTGAAACATAAAATGAATGCAATT
GTTGTTGTTAACTTGTTTATTGCAGCTTATAATGGTTACAAATAAAGCAATAGCATCACAAATTTCACAA
ATAAAGCATTTTTTTCACTGCATTCTAGTTGTGGTTTGTCCAAACTCATCAATGTATCTTATCATGTCTG
GATCTGATCACTGCTTGAGCCTAGGAGATCCGAACCAGATAAGTGAAATCTAGTTCCAAACTATTTTGTC
ATTTTTAATTTTCGTATTAGCTTACGACGCTACACCCAGTTCCCATCTATTTTGTCACTCTTCCCTAAAT
AATCCTTAAAAACTCCATTTCCACCCCTCCCAGTTCCCAACTATTTTGTCCGCCCACAGCGGGGCATTTT
TCTTCCTGTTATGTTTTTAATCAAACATCCTGCCAACTCCATGTGACAAACCGTCATCTTCGGCTACTTT
TTCTCTGTCACAGAATGAAAATTTTTCTGTCATCTCTTCGTTATTAATGTTTGTAATTGACTGAATATCA
ACGCTTATTTGCAGCCTGAATGGCGAATGG
Features (pLannotate 1.2.2; 19 found; start..end, strand, type, name):
      2..457     +  rep_origin     f1 ori (sequence partly withheld): f1 bacteriophage origin of replication; arrow indicates direction of (+) strand synthesis
    484..588     +  promoter       AmpR promoter: bla
    589..1449    +  CDS            AmpR: β-lactamase; bla; confers resistance to ampicillin, carbenicillin, and related antibiotics
   1620..2208    +  rep_origin     ori: high-copy-number ColE1/pMB1/pBR322/pUC origin of replication
   2394..2443    -  misc_feature   bom (fragment): basis of mobility region from pBR322
   2511..2735    -  mobile_element Tn7R: mini-Tn7 element (right end of the Tn7 transposon) Tn7
   2802..3335    -  CDS            GmR: gentamycin acetyltransferase; aacC1; confers resistance to gentamycin
   3524..3552    -  promoter       Pc promoter: intI1 (promoter lies within the coding sequence); class 1 integron promoter
   3530..3877    -  CDS            YPR2_ECOLX (fragment): Protein predicted: Swiss-Prot protein existence level 4. From Escherichia coli.
   3904..3995    +  promoter       polyhedrin promoter: polh from Autographa californica; promoter for the baculovirus polyhedrin gene
   4080..4099    +  CDS            Strep-Tag II (fragment): peptide that binds Strep-Tactin®, an engineered form of streptavidin
   4140..4162    +  CDS            Strep-Tag II (fragment): peptide that binds Strep-Tactin®, an engineered form of streptavidin
   4170..4193    +  CDS            FLAG: FLAG® epitope tag, followed by an enterokinase cleavage site
   4233..5129    +  CDS            TRIM5 (fragment): TRIM5_HUMAN - Also known as RNF88. Experimental evidence at protein level: Swiss-Prot protein existence level 1. Capsid-specific restriction factor that prevents infection from non-host-adapted retroviruses. Blocks viral replication early in the life cycle, after viral entry but before reverse transcription. In addition to acting as a capsid-specific restriction factor, also acts as a pattern recognition receptor that activates innate immune signaling in response to the retroviral capsid lattice. Binding to the viral capsid triggers its E3 ubiquitin ligase activity, and in concert with the het
   5163..5654    +  CDS            PPIA: PPIA_BOVIN - Experimental evidence at protein level: Swiss-Prot protein existence level 1. Catalyzes the cis-trans isomerization of proline imidic peptide bonds in oligopeptides (By similarity). Exerts a strong chemotactic effect on leukocytes partly through activation of one of its membrane receptors BSG/CD147, initiating a signaling cascade that culminates in MAPK/ERK activation (By similarity). Activates endothelial cells (ECs) in a proinflammatory manner by stimulating activation of NF-kappa-B and ERK, JNK and p38 MAP-kinases and by inducing expression of adhesion molecules including SELE
   5765..5848    +  CDS            large T antigen (fragment): large T antigen from SV40 (simian virus 40)
   5871..6005    +  polyA_signal   SV40 poly(A) signal: SV40 polyadenylation signal
   6034..6199    -  mobile_element Tn7L: mini-Tn7 element (left end of the Tn7 transposon) Tn7
   6362..6378    +  CDS            lacZα (fragment): LacZα fragment of β-galactosidase; lacZ fragment
