[The description below was written by a language model from this plasmid's Addgene catalogue record and pLannotate feature annotations shown in this document.]
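Description:
pFastBac1-OSF-TRIMCyp (owl monkey) is a 6,381 bp insect-expression donor plasmid built on the commercial pFastBac1 backbone and intended as the entry vector for generating recombinant baculoviruses through the Bac-to-Bac system. It is maintained in E. coli at high copy from a ColE1/pUC-type origin and also carries an f1 phage origin. Two bacterial markers are present: β-lactamase (ampicillin resistance) on the plasmid backbone and a gentamicin acetyltransferase gene driven by the class 1 integron Pc promoter.

The gentamicin marker and the expression cassette lie together between the Tn7R and Tn7L ends of a mini-Tn7 element. This whole segment can therefore be transposed into a baculovirus shuttle genome (bacmid) in the DH10Bac E. coli strain, and the resulting bacmid is used to produce virus in insect cells. Within the transposable region, the Autographa californica polyhedrin promoter, a strong very-late baculoviral promoter, drives a 1,587 bp insert that is terminated by the SV40 polyadenylation signal. The open reading frame begins with an N-terminal OneSTrEP-FLAG (OSF) tag, annotated as two Strep-Tag II repeats followed by a FLAG epitope, which allows Strep-Tactin affinity purification and FLAG-based detection or capture. The tag is fused to owl monkey (Aotus trivirgatus) TRIMCyp. This natural restriction factor joins an N-terminal TRIM5 portion to a cyclophilin A domain, which the annotation software matched by homology to human TRIM5 and bovine PPIA. The insert was introduced by ligation-independent cloning. The construct serves to produce tagged recombinant TRIMCyp protein in insect cells, and the associated publication concerns assembly of primate TRIM5 proteins into hexagonal nets on HIV-1 capsids.
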