Addgene plasmid #79035: pFastBac1-OSF-TRIMCyp (owl monkey)
Purpose: Baculoviral entry vector to produce Bac-to-bac baculoviruses
Depositing lab: Wesley Sundquist. Depositing organization: University of Utah. Publication: Primate TRIM5 proteins form hexagonal nets on HIV-1 capsids. Li YL, Chandrasekaran V, Carter SD, Woodward CL, Christensen DE, Dryden KA, Pornillos O, Yeager M, Ganser-Pornillos BK, Jensen GJ, Sundquist WI. Elife. 2016 Jun 2;5. pii: e16269. doi: 10.7554/eLife.16269. PubMed 27253068.
Backbone
  Vector backbone: pFastBac1
  Backbone manufacturer: Life Technologies
  Backbone size w/o insert (bp): 4775
  Total vector size (bp): 6381
  Vector type: Insect Expression
  Selectable markers: Gentamicin ; Ampicillin
Growth in bacteria
  Bacterial resistance: Gentamicin, 10 μg/mL
  Growth temperature: 37°C
  Growth strain: DH5alpha
  Growth instructions: requires transformation into E. coli DH10Bac for bacmid production
  Copy number: High Copy
Gene/Insert
  Gene/Insert name: OSF-TRIM5Cyp (owl monkey)
  Species: Aotus trivirgatus
  Insert size (bp): 1587
  GenBank ID: AAT73777.1
  Promoter: polyhedrin
  Tag / fusion protein: OneSTrEP-FLAG (N terminal on insert)
  Cloning method: Ligation Independent Cloning
  Sequencing primers: 5′ ATACCGTCCCACCATCG; 3′ GATCCTCTAGTACTTCTCG
Terms and licenses: Academic/Nonprofit Terms; Industry Terms: Not Available to Industry
How to cite: pFastBac1-OSF-TRIMCyp (owl monkey) was a gift from Wesley Sundquist (Addgene plasmid # 79035 ; http://n2t.net/addgene:79035 ; RRID:Addgene_79035)
