>Addgene plasmid #79035 | pFastBac1-OSF-TRIMCyp (owl monkey) | addgene partial sequence | sequence record 151496 | fBac-1 5'-tattcataccgtcccacca-3'
GCCCGAGGTGGATCGGGAGGTGGATCGTGGAGCCACCCGCAGTTCGAAAAAGGATTCGATTACAAGGATG
ACGATGACAAGGGTACAAGATCTCCGCTGGAAGTCCTGTTCCAGGGCCCTATGGCTTCCAGAATCCTGGT
CAATATAAAGGAGGAGGTGACCTGCCCCATCTGCCTGGAACTCCTGACAGAACCCCTGAGCCTGGACTGT
GGCCATAGCTTCTGCCAAGCATGCATCACTGCAAATCACAAAAAGTCTATGCCACACCAAGGAGAGAGAA
GCTGCCCTTTGTGCCGGATCAGTTACTCGTCTGAGAACCTGCGGCCTAATCGGCATTTGGTCAACATAGT
GGAGAGGCTCAGGGAGGTCATGCTGAGCCCAGAGGAGGGGCAGAAGGTTGATCACTGTGCACACCATGGA
GAGAAACTTGTACTCTTCTGTCAGCAGGATGGAAATGTCATTTGCTGGCTTTGTGAGCGGTCTCAAGAAC
ACCGTGGGCACCAGACATTCCTTGTGGAGGAGGTTGCACAGAAATACCGAGAAAAGCTCCAGGTAGCTCT
GGAGATGATGAGGCAGAAGCAGAAGGATGCTGAAAAGTTGGAAGCTGACGTCAGAGAAGAGCAAGCTTCC
TGGAAGATTCAAATACAA
