>Addgene plasmid #79035 | pFastBac1-OSF-TRIMCyp (owl monkey) | addgene partial sequence | sequence record 151497 | fBac-2 5'-gggaggttttttaaagcaagtaaa-3'
GGCTGATTATGATCCTCTAGTACTTCTCGACAAGCTTGGTACCGCATGCCTCGAGACTGCAGGCTCTAGA
TTCGAAAGCGGCCGCGACTAGTGAGCTCGTCGACGTAGGGAAAGCTGGGTCTTAAAGTTGTCCACAGTCA
GCAATGGTGATCTTTTTGCTGGTCTTGCCATACCTGCACCCAAAGCGCTCCATGGCCTCCACAACATTCA
TGCCTTCTTTCACCTTGCCAAAGACCACATGCTTGCCATCCAACCACTCAGTCTTGGCAGTGCAGATGAA
AAACTGGGAACCGTTTGTGTTGGGTCCAGCATTTGCCATGGACAAGATACCGGGACCTGTATGCTTTAGG
ATGAAGTTCTCATCATCAAATTTCTCCCCGTAGATGGACTTGCCACCAGTGCCATTATGGCGTGTGAAGT
CACCACCCTGACACATAAACCCTGGAATAATTCTGTGAAAGCAGGAACCCTTATAACCAAATCCTTTCTC
TCCAGTGCTCAGAGCACGAAAGTTTTCTGCTGTCTTTGGAACCTTGTCTGCAAACAGCTCGAAGGAGACG
CGGCCCAAGGGCTCGCCATCGACGGCAATGTCGAAGAACACAGTAGGATTGACCATGGCTGATGCTACAA
GGTCCCAGGCGGCGGCGTCCCAGTAGCGTTGGACTTCTGTCGGCTCTTTAAACACTTGTAGTGTTCCTTT
CAGATCAGGAGTTTGAAATATTCTCCTTTTTTCATTAAGAAAGGTTTTTGGATTCTGCAAAGTCACTTTC
TCAATCCTTTTTATGACACCATCCACACCCTGTAACAGCTCCATCACTGACCCCTGCAGGCGATGCTCCA
GATCTGAGATGAGCACTCTCACGGACTGGGTCTGCAGCAC
